Addgene plasmid #244342: pAAVLINK-EFS-HA-5'-KIF1A
Purpose: 5' AAVLINK plasmid for KIF1A expression
Depositing lab: Zhonghua Lu. Depositing organization: Shenzhen Institute of Advanced Technology (SIAT), Chinese Academy of Sciences. Publication: AAVLINK: A potent DNA-recombination method for large cargo delivery in gene therapy. Lin J, Lin Y, Liu N, Cao W, Zhang J, Wen S, Zhang Y, Liao W, Hong Z, Lin Y, Liu Q, Liu H, Li Q, Chen B, Li M, Luo Z, Yang L, Yang Y, Zheng SH, Wang Y, Chu H, Hu Y, Qin Y, Luo BX, Tian S, Chen Y, Yan T, Yang L, Wang H, Liu T, Jiang Y, Lu Z. Cell. 2026 Feb 5;189(3):969-986.e17. doi: 10.1016/j.cell.2025.12.039. Epub 2026 Jan 27. PubMed 41605211.
Backbone
  Vector backbone: pAAV-MCS2
  Backbone manufacturer: Steve Jackson (Addgene # 46954)
  Vector type: AAV
Growth in bacteria
  Bacterial resistance: Ampicillin, 100 μg/mL
  Growth temperature: 37°C
  Growth strain: NEB Stable
  Copy number: High Copy
Gene/Insert
  Gene/Insert name: KIF1A
  Species: H. sapiens (human)
  Entrez Gene: KIF1A (a.k.a. ATSV, C2orf20, HSN2C, MRD9, NESCAVS, SPG30, UNC104)
  Promoter: EFS
  Tag / fusion protein: HA (N terminal on insert)
  Cloning method: Restriction Enzyme; 5′ cloning site unknown (unknown if destroyed)
Terms and licenses: Academic/Nonprofit Terms; Industry Terms: Not Available to Industry
Depositor comments: See publication for corresponding AAV Link vectors.
How to cite: pAAVLINK-EFS-HA-5'-KIF1A was a gift from Zhonghua Lu (Addgene plasmid # 244342 ; http://n2t.net/addgene:244342 ; RRID:Addgene_244342)
