[The description below was written by a language model from this plasmid's Addgene catalogue record and pLannotate feature annotations shown in this document.]
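Description:
pAAVLINK-EFS-HA-5'-KIF1A is an adeno-associated virus transfer plasmid built on the pAAV-MCS2 backbone. It serves as the 5' (upstream) half of a two-vector AAVLINK set for expressing human KIF1A, a kinesin motor that carries synaptic vesicle precursors and dense core vesicles along axons. In bacteria the roughly 7.1 kb plasmid is maintained by a high-copy ColE1/pUC-type origin and selected with ampicillin through the bla gene and its own promoter. An f1 origin and short remnants of the pBR322 bom and rop regions are also annotated in the backbone.

The payload lies between AAV2 inverted terminal repeats, which direct replication and packaging of the intervening DNA into AAV particles. The left ITR is detected only as short fragments in the sequencing-based annotation, while the right one is annotated in full. Inside the ITRs, the compact EFS (EF-1α core) promoter drives an N-terminally HA-tagged KIF1A open reading frame. The HA tag is listed in the catalogue but not separately annotated. The KIF1A coding segment is marked as a fragment and is followed directly by the start of a chimeric β-globin/immunoglobulin intron and then a lox2272-type site, with no polyadenylation signal annotated. This layout fits a split-gene design: the partial intron most likely supplies a splice donor, and the lox site allows Cre-mediated joining to a matching 3' vector that carries the rest of the cassette, so that the junction could be spliced out of the mature transcript. The record does not describe the partner vectors or the source of recombinase, and refers to the associated publication for them. The stated use is delivery of a large cargo gene that exceeds what a single AAV can carry, in a gene therapy context.
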