Features (pLannotate 1.2.2; 14 found; start..end, strand, type, name):
     12..39      +  repeat_region  AAV2 ITR (fragment): inverted terminal repeat of adeno-associated virus serotype 2 inverted
     68..95      +  repeat_region  AAV2 ITR (fragment): inverted terminal repeat of adeno-associated virus serotype 2 inverted
    145..356     +  promoter       EF-1α core promoter: core promoter for human elongation factor EF-1α
    404..4216    +  CDS            KIF1A (fragment): KIF1A_HUMAN - Also known as ATSV, C2orf20. Experimental evidence at protein level: Swiss-Prot protein existence level 1. Motor for anterograde axonal transport of synaptic vesicle precursors. Also required for neuronal dense core vesicles (DCVs) transport to the dendritic spines and axons. The interaction calcium- dependent with CALM1 increases vesicle motility and interaction with the scaffolding proteins PPFIA2 and TANC2 recruits DCVs to synaptic sites. From Homo sapiens (Human).
   4217..4257    +  intron         chimeric intron (fragment): chimera between introns from human β-globin and immunoglobulin heavy chain genes
   4266..4294    +  protein_bind   lox2272 (fragment): Cre-mediated recombination occurs in the 8-bp core sequence (GGATACTT). lox2272 sites are compatible with each other, but incompatible with loxP or loxN sites (Lee and Saito, 1988). Cre recombinase
   4339..4479    +  repeat_region  AAV2 ITR: inverted terminal repeat of adeno-associated virus serotype 2 inverted
   4484..4535    -  misc_feature   bom (fragment): basis of mobility region from pBR322
   4554..5009    +  rep_origin     f1 ori (sequence partly withheld): f1 bacteriophage origin of replication; arrow indicates direction of (+) strand synthesis
   5010..5059    -  misc_feature   bom (fragment): basis of mobility region from pBR322
   5161..5196    -  CDS            rop (fragment): Rop protein, which maintains plasmids at low copy number; rop
   5291..5395    +  promoter       AmpR promoter: bla
   5396..6256    +  CDS            AmpR: β-lactamase; bla; confers resistance to ampicillin, carbenicillin, and related antibiotics
   6427..7015    +  rep_origin     ori: high-copy-number ColE1/pMB1/pBR322/pUC origin of replication
>Addgene plasmid #244342 | pAAVLINK-EFS-HA-5'-KIF1A | addgene full sequence | sequence record 491924 | Addgene NGS Result
CCTGCAGGCAGCTGCGCGCTCGCTCGCTCACTGAGGCCGCCCGGGCGTCGGGCGACCTTTGGTCGCCCGG
CCTCAGTGAGCGAGCGAGCGCGCAGAGAGGGAGTGGCCAACTCCATCACTAGGGGTTCCTGCGGCCGCAC
GCGTGGGCAGAGCGCACATCGCCCACAGTCCCCGAGAAGTTGGGGGGAGGGGTCGGCAATTGAACGGGTG
CCTAGAGAAGGTGGCGCGGGGTAAACTGGGAAAGTGATGTCGTGTACTGGCTCCGCCTTTTTCCCGAGGG
TGGGGGAGAACCGTATATAAGTGCAGTAGTCGCCGTGAACGTTCTTTTTCGCAACGGGTTTGCCGCCAGA
ACACAGCGTACGCCACCATGTACCCTTATGACGTACCTGACTATGCTGGATCTGCCGGGGCTTCGGTGAA
GGTGGCGGTGCGGGTCCGCCCCTTCAATTCCCGGGAAATGAGCCGTGACTCCAAGTGCATCATTCAGATG
TCTGGAAGCACCACCACCATTGTTAACCCCAAACAGCCCAAGGAGACGCCCAAAAGCTTCAGCTTTGACT
ACTCCTACTGGTCGCACACCTCACCTGAGGACATCAACTACGCGTCGCAGAAGCAGGTGTACCGGGACAT
CGGCGAGGAGATGCTGCAGCATGCCTTTGAGGGATACAACGTGTGCATCTTCGCCTATGGGCAGACGGGT
GCCGGCAAGTCCTACACCATGATGGGCAAGCAGGAGAAGGACCAGCAGGGCATCATCCCACAGCTCTGCG
AGGACCTCTTCTCTCGGATCAACGACACGACCAACGACAACATGTCCTACTCCGTGGAGGTCAGCTACAT
GGAGATTTACTGTGAGCGCGTCCGTGACCTCCTGAACCCCAAGAACAAGGGCAACCTTCGCGTGAGGGAG
CACCCACTGCTGGGGCCCTACGTGGAGGACCTCTCCAAGCTGGCTGTCACCTCCTACAATGACATCCAGG
ACCTCATGGACTCAGGGAACAAGGCCAGGACCGTGGCGGCCACCAACATGAATGAGACCAGCAGTCGCTC
CCACGCCGTCTTCAACATCATCTTCACCCAGAAGCGCCATGACGCAGAGACCAATATCACCACGGAGAAG
GTGAGCAAAATCAGCCTGGTGGACCTGGCTGGGAGCGAGCGGGCTGACTCCACGGGAGCCAAGGGCACGC
GCCTCAAGGAGGGGGCCAACATCAACAAGTCGCTGACCACCCTGGGCAAGGTCATCTCCGCCCTGGCTGA
AATGGACTCCGGACCCAACAAGAACAAGAAAAAGAAGAAGACAGATTTCATTCCGTACCGAGATTCCGTG
TTGACCTGGCTCCTCCGGGAAAACCTGGGCGGTAACTCAAGGACAGCTATGGTGGCAGCCTTGAGTCCTG
CAGACATCAACTACGATGAGACCCTTAGCACGCTGAGGTATGCTGACCGGGCCAAGCAGATCCGCTGCAA
TGCTGTCATCAATGAGGACCCCAACAACAAGCTGATCCGCGAGCTGAAGGATGAGGTGACCCGGCTGCGG
GACCTTCTGTACGCCCAGGGTCTTGGCGACATCACTGACACCAACACTGTGCCTGGAGGACCCAAATTGA
CCAATGCCCTGGTGGGTATGAGCCCCTCATCCTCGCTCTCAGCCCTGTCCAGCCGCGCGGCCTCCGTGTC
CAGCCTCCACGAGCGCATCTTGTTTGCCCCGGGCAGCGAGGAGGCCATTGAAAGACTGAAGGAAACAGAG
AAGATCATAGCTGAGCTCAATGAGACCTGGGAGGAGAAGCTGCGGCGGACAGAAGCCATCCGGATGGAGA
GGGAAGCCCTGCTGGCCGAGATGGGTGTGGCCATGAGGGAGGATGGCGGCACCTTGGGCGTATTCTCTCC
CAAAAAGACACCACACCTCGTCAACCTGAACGAGGACCCGCTGATGTCTGAGTGCCTGCTCTACTACATC
AAGGATGGGATCACCAGAGTGGGCAGGGAGGATGGCGAGAGGCGGCAGGACATTGTTCTGAGTGGGCACT
TCATCAAGGAGGAGCACTGCGTCTTCCGGAGCGACTCCAGGGGAGGCAGCGAAGCTGTGGTGACCTTGGA
GCCCTGTGAGGGGGCAGACACCTACGTCAATGGCAAGAAAGTCACAGAGCCCAGCATCCTGCGTTCAGGA
AACCGCATCATCATGGGTAAGAGTCATGTGTTCCGGTTCAACCACCCCGAGCAGGCCCGGCAGGAGCGTG
AGCGCACGCCTTGTGCGGAGACGCCAGCTGAGCCTGTGGACTGGGCCTTCGCCCAGCGTGAGCTGCTGGA
GAAGCAGGGCATCGACATGAAGCAGGAGATGGAGCAGAGGCTCCAGGAACTGGAGGACCAGTACCGCCGC
GAGCGGGAGGAGGCCACCTACCTGCTGGAGCAGCAGCGGCTGGACTATGAGAGCAAGCTGGAGGCTCTGC
AGAAGCAGATGGACTCCAGGTACTACCCGGAGGTGAACGAGGAGGAGGAGGAGCCCGAGGATGAAGTCCA
GTGGACAGAGCGGGAGTGTGAGCTGGCGCTCTGGGCCTTCCGGAAGTGGAAGTGGTACCAGTTCACGTCT
CTGCGGGACCTGCTGTGGGGCAACGCCATCTTCCTCAAGGAGGCCAATGCCATCAGCGTGGAGCTGAAAA
AGAAGGTACAATTCCAGTTTGTCCTCCTGACGGACACACTCTACTCCCCTCTGCCACCCGACCTGCTGCC
CCCAGAGGCCGCCAAAGACCGAGAGACGCGGCCCTTCCCCCGCACCATTGTGGCCGTGGAGGTCCAGGAC
CAGAAGAACGGGGCCACCCACTACTGGACGCTGGAGAAGCTCAGGCAGCGTCTGGACCTGATGCGGGAGA
TGTACGACCGCGCTGCAGAGGTGCCCTCCAGTGTCATCGAGGACTGTGACAACGTGGTGACCGGCGGAGA
CCCCTTCTATGACCGCTTCCCCTGGTTCCGGCTGGTGGGCAGTTCAGCCATCTCTGGCTGCAACAGCTAC
CCTCTTCTCAACACATGCATGAGCGAGCGCATGGCTGCTCTCACCCCCTCCCCCACCTTCTCGAGCCCCG
ACTCCGACGCCACCGAGCCTGCCGAGGAGCAGAGCGTGGGGGAGGAGGAGGAGGAGGAGGAGGAGGAGGA
GGATGAGGAGGAGGAGGACCTGGAGGACGACGTCTTTCCGGAGCACGCGCTGTGCGACGGCCGGGACCCG
TTTTACGACCGGCCCCCCCTGTTCAGTTTAGTAGGAAGGGCCTTCGTGTACCTGAGCAACCTGCTGTACC
CCGTTCCCCTGGTACACCGTGTGGCAATCGTCAGCGAGAAGGGCGAGGTGAAGGGCTTCCTCCGCGTGGC
CGTCCAGGCCATCTCAGCCGATGAAGAGGCCCCTGATTATGGCTCTGGCGTCCGCCAGTCGGGAACTGCT
AAAATCTCCTTTGATGACCAGCATTTTGAAAAGTTCCAGTCCGAGTCTTGCCCCGTGGTGGGGATGTCCC
GCTCGGGAACCTCCCAGGAAGAGCTTCGCATCGTGGAGGGCCAGGGCCAGGGTGCAGACGTGGGGCCCTC
AGCCGATGAAGTCAACAACAACACCTGTTCAGCAGTGCCCCCAGAAGGCCTCCTCCTAGACAGCTCTGAG
AAAGCCGCCCTGGATGGGCCCCTGGATGCTGCCCTGGACCACCTCCGCCTGGGCAACACCTTCACCTTCC
GTGTGACAGTCCTGCAGGCGTCCAGCATCTCTGCCGAATATGCCGACATCTTCTGCCAGTTCAACTTCAT
CCACCGCCACGACGAGGCCTTCTCCACAGAGCCCCTGAAGAACACAGGCAGAGGCCCCCCACTTGGCTTC
TACCACGTCCAGAACATCGCAGTGGAGGTGACCAAGTCCTTCATTGAGTACATCAAGAGCCAGCCCATTG
TTTTCGAGGTCTTTGGCCACTACCAGCAGCACCCGTTCCCGCCCCTCTGCAAGGACGTGCTCAGCCCCCT
GAGGCCCTCGCGCCGCCACTTCCCTCGGGTCATGCCACTGTCCAAGCCAGTGCCCGCCACCAAGCTCAGC
ACACTGACGCGGCCCTGTCCGGGACCCTGCCACTGCAAGTACGACCTGCTGGTCTACTTCGAGATCTGTG
AGCTGGAGGCCAACGGCGATTACATCCCGGCCGTGGTGGACCACCGTGGGGGCATGCCATGCATGGGGAC
CTTCCTCCTCCACCAGGTAAGTATCAAGGTTACAAGACAGGTTTAAGGAGACCAATAAGCTATTATTCGT
ATAGGATACTTTATACGAAGTTATTAAGTTATGGAGACCGGTGTGGCACGTGCGGACCGAGCGGCCGCAG
GAACCCCTAGTGATGGAGTTGGCCACTCCCTCTCTGCGCGCTCGCTCGCTCACTGAGGCCGGGCGACCAA
AGGTCGCCCGACGCCCGGGCTTTGCCCGGGCGGCCTCAGTGAGCGAGCGAGCGCGCAGCTGCCTGCAGGG
GCGCCTGATGCGGTATTTTCTCCTTACGCATCTGTGCGGTATTTCACACCGCATA
[95 nt withheld, positions 4536-4630]
T
[46 nt withheld, positions 4632-4677]
C
[141 nt withheld, positions 4679-4819]
CCTTTGACGTTGGAGTCCACGTTCTTT
[37 nt withheld, positions 4847-4883]
ACTCTATCTCGGGCTATTCTTTTGATTTATAAGGGATTTTGCCGATTTCGGTCTATTGGTTAAAAAATGA
GCTGATTTAACAAAAATTTAACGCGAATTTTAACAAAATATTAACGTTTACAATTTTATGGTGCACTCTC
AGTACAATCTGCTCTGATGCCGCATAGTTAAGCCAGCCCCGACACCCGCCAACACCCGCTGACGCGCCCT
GACGGGCTTGTCTGCTCCCGGCATCCGCTTACAGACAAGCTGTGACCGTCTCCGGGAGCTGCATGTGTCA
GAGGTTTTCACCGTCATCACCGAAACGCGCGAGACGAAAGGGCCTCGTGATACGCCTATTTTTATAGGTT
AATGTCATGATAATAATGGTTTCTTAGACGTCAGGTGGCACTTTTCGGGGAAATGTGCGCGGAACCCCTA
TTTGTTTATTTTTCTAAATACATTCAAATATGTATCCGCTCATGAGACAATAACCCTGATAAATGCTTCA
ATAATATTGAAAAAGGAAGAGTATGAGTATTCAACATTTCCGTGTCGCCCTTATTCCCTTTTTTGCGGCA
TTTTGCCTTCCTGTTTTTGCTCACCCAGAAACGCTGGTGAAAGTAAAAGATGCTGAAGATCAGTTGGGTG
CACGAGTGGGTTACATCGAACTGGATCTCAACAGCGGTAAGATCCTTGAGAGTTTTCGCCCCGAAGAACG
TTTTCCAATGATGAGCACTTTTAAAGTTCTGCTATGTGGCGCGGTATTATCCCGTATTGACGCCGGGCAA
GAGCAACTCGGTCGCCGCATACACTATTCTCAGAATGACTTGGTTGAGTACTCACCAGTCACAGAAAAGC
ATCTTACGGATGGCATGACAGTAAGAGAATTATGCAGTGCTGCCATAACCATGAGTGATAACACTGCGGC
CAACTTACTTCTGACAACGATCGGAGGACCGAAGGAGCTAACCGCTTTTTTGCACAACATGGGGGATCAT
GTAACTCGCCTTGATCGTTGGGAACCGGAGCTGAATGAAGCCATACCAAACGACGAGCGTGACACCACGA
TGCCTGTAGCAATGGCAACAACGTTGCGCAAACTATTAACTGGCGAACTACTTACTCTAGCTTCCCGGCA
ACAATTAATAGACTGGATGGAGGCGGATAAAGTTGCAGGACCACTTCTGCGCTCGGCCCTTCCGGCTGGC
TGGTTTATTGCTGATAAATCTGGAGCCGGTGAGCGTGGGTCTCGCGGTATCATTGCAGCACTGGGGCCAG
ATGGTAAGCCCTCCCGTATCGTAGTTATCTACACGACGGGGAGTCAGGCAACTATGGATGAACGAAATAG
ACAGATCGCTGAGATAGGTGCCTCACTGATTAAGCATTGGTAACTGTCAGACCAAGTTTACTCATATATA
CTTTAGATTGATTTAAAACTTCATTTTTAATTTAAAAGGATCTAGGTGAAGATCCTTTTTGATAATCTCA
TGACCAAAATCCCTTAACGTGAGTTTTCGTTCCACTGAGCGTCAGACCCCGTAGAAAAGATCAAAGGATC
TTCTTGAGATCCTTTTTTTCTGCGCGTAATCTGCTGCTTGCAAACAAAAAAACCACCGCTACCAGCGGTG
GTTTGTTTGCCGGATCAAGAGCTACCAACTCTTTTTCCGAAGGTAACTGGCTTCAGCAGAGCGCAGATAC
CAAATACTGTTCTTCTAGTGTAGCCGTAGTTAGGCCACCACTTCAAGAACTCTGTAGCACCGCCTACATA
CCTCGCTCTGCTAATCCTGTTACCAGTGGCTGCTGCCAGTGGCGATAAGTCGTGTCTTACCGGGTTGGAC
TCAAGACGATAGTTACCGGATAAGGCGCAGCGGTCGGGCTGAACGGGGGGTTCGTGCACACAGCCCAGCT
TGGAGCGAACGACCTACACCGAACTGAGATACCTACAGCGTGAGCTATGAGAAAGCGCCACGCTTCCCGA
AGGGAGAAAGGCGGACAGGTATCCGGTAAGCGGCAGGGTCGGAACAGGAGAGCGCACGAGGGAGCTTCCA
GGGGGAAACGCCTGGTATCTTTATAGTCCTGTCGGGTTTCGCCACCTCTGACTTGAGCGTCGATTTTTGT
GATGCTCGTCAGGGGGGCGGAGCCTATGGAAAAACGCCAGCAACGCGGCCTTTTTACGGTTCCTGGCCTT
TTGCTGGCCTTTTGCTCACATGT
